>Addgene plasmid #109858 | pHH0103_CAPN2_EF-hand | addgene full sequence | sequence record 315898 | Addgene NGS Result
TTGACAATTAATCATCGGCTCGTATAATGTGTGGAATTGTGAGCGGATAACAATTTCACACAGGAAACAG
CCAGTCCGTTTAGGTGTTTTCACGAGCACTTCACCAACAAGGACCATAGATTATGAAAATCGAAGAACAC
CATCACCATCACCATTCCAGCGGTAAGCTTATGTCCCCTATACTAGGTTATTGGAAAATTAAGGGCCTTG
TGCAACCCACTCGACTTCTTTTGGAATATCTTGAAGAAAAATATGAAGAGCATTTGTATGAGCGCGATGA
AGGTGATAAATGGCGAAACAAAAAGTTTGAATTGGGTTTGGAGTTTCCCAATCTTCCTTATTATATTGAT
GGTGATGTTAAATTAACACAGTCTATGGCCATCATACGTTATATAGCTGACAAGCACAACATGTTGGGTG
GTTGTCCAAAAGAGCGTGCAGAGATTTCAATGCTTGAAGGAGCGGTTTTGGATATTAGATACGGTGTTTC
GAGAATTGCATATAGTAAAGACTTTGAAACTCTCAAAGTTGATTTTCTTAGCAAGCTACCTGAAATGCTG
AAAATGTTCGAAGATCGTTTATGTCATAAAACATATTTAAATGGTGATCATGTAACCCATCCTGACTTCA
TGTTGTATGACGCTCTTGATGTTGTTTTATACATGGACCCAATGTGCCTGGATGCGTTCCCAAAATTAGT
TTGTTTTAAAAAACGTATTGAAGCTATCCCACAAATTGATAAGTACTTGAAATCCAGCAAGTATATAGCA
TGGCCTTTGCAGGGCTGGCAAGCCACGTTTGGTGGTGGCGACCATCCTCCAAAATCGGATCTGGAAGTTC
TGTTCCAGGGGCCCCTGTCCAGCGGTCTGGTTCCGCGTGGTTCCGGTACCGCGGCCCAGCCGGCCGATGA
CGAAATTGAAGCAAACCTGGAAGAATTTGATATTTCCGAAGATGACATCGATGACGGCTTTCGTCGCCTG
TTCGCGCAGCTGGCCGGTGAAGATGCGGAAATTAGCGCCTTTGAACTGCAGACCATCCTGCGTCGCGTTC
TGGCCAAGCGTCAAGATATTAAAAGTGACGGCTTCTCCATTGAAACGTGCAAAATCATGGTCGATATGCT
GGATAGCGACGGCTCTGGCAAGCTGGGTCTGAAAGAATTCTATATTCTGTGGACCAAGATCCAGAAGTAC
CAAAAGATCTACCGTGAAATCGATGTGGACCGCTCAGGCACGATGAATTCGTACGAAATGCGTAAGGCAC
TGGAAGAAGCTGGTTTTAAAATGCCGTGCCAGCTGCATCAAGTGATTGTTGCACGCTTCGCTGATGACCA
GCTGATTATCGATTTTGACAACTTCGTCCGTTGTCTGGTGCGCCTGGAAACCCTGTTTAAGATCTTCAAA
CAACTGGATCCGGAAAATACCGGCACGATTGAACTGGATCTGATCAGCTGGCTGTGTTTTTCTGTTCTGG
CGGCCGCATA
[142 nt withheld, positions 1481-1622]
C
[98 nt withheld, positions 1624-1721]
AGTTTGTACTGGTGACGAAACTCAGTGTCTAGCTAGAGTGGC
[149 nt withheld, positions 1764-1912]
T
[41 nt withheld, positions 1914-1954]
T
[62 nt withheld, positions 1956-2017]
A
[35 nt withheld, positions 2019-2053]
CCTCCCTCAATCGGTTGAATGTCGCCCTTTTGTCTTTGGCGCTGGTAAACCATATGAA
[86 nt withheld, positions 2112-2197]
T
[54 nt withheld, positions 2199-2252]
CTAGCGCCGCCCTATACCTTGTCTGCCTCCCCGCGTTGCGTCGCGGTGCATGGAGCCGGGCCACCTCGAC
CTGAATGGAAGCCGGCGGCACCTCGCTAACGGATTCACCACTCCAAGAATTGGAGCCAATCAATTCTTGC
GGAGAACTGTGAATGCGCAAACCAACCCTTGGCAGAACATATCCATCGCGTCCGCCATCTCCAGCAGCCG
CACGCGGCGCATCTCGGGCAGCGTTGGGTCCTGGCCACGGGTGCGCATGATCGTGCTCCTGTCGTTGAGG
ACCCGGCTAGGCTGGCGGGGTTGCCTTACTGGTTAGCAGAATGAATCACCGATACGCGAGCGAACGTGAA
GCGACTGCTGCTGCAAAACGTCTGCGACCTGAGCAACAACATGAATGGTCTTCGGTTTCCGTGTTTCGTA
AAGTCTGGAAACGCGGAAGTCAGCGCCCTGCACCATTATGTTCCGGATCTGCATCGCAGGATGCTGCTGG
CTACCCTGTGGAACACCTACATCTGTATTAACGAAGCGCTGGCATTGACCCTGAGTGATTTTTCTCTGGT
CCCGCCGCATCCATACCGCCAGTTGTTTACCCTCACAACGTTCCAGTAACCGGGCATGTTCATCATCAGT
AACCCGTATCGTGAGCATCCTCTCTCGTTTCATCGGTATCATTACCCCCATGAACAGAAATCCCCCTTAC
ACGGAGGCATCAGTGACCAAACAGGAAAAAACCGCCCTTAACATGGCCCGCTTTATCAGAAGCCAGACAT
TAACGCTTCTGGAGAAACTCAACGAGCTGGACGCGGATGAACAGGCAGACATCTGTGAATCGCTTCACGA
CCACGCTGATGAGCTTTACCGCAGGATCCGCGAAATTGTAAGCGTTAATATTTTGTTAAAATTCGCGTTA
AATTTTTGTTAAATCAGCTCATTTTTTAACCAATAGGCCGAAATCGGCAAAATCCCTTATAAATCAAAAG
AATAGACCGAGATAGGGT
[37 nt withheld, positions 3251-3287]
AAAGAACGTGGACTCCAACGTCAAAGG
[49 nt withheld, positions 3315-3363]
T
[91 nt withheld, positions 3365-3455]
G
[124 nt withheld, positions 3457-3580]
CGCGGATCCTGCCTCGCGCGTTTCGGTGATGACGGTGAAAACCTCTGACACATGCAGCTCCCGGAGACGG
TCACAGCTTGTCTGTAAGCGGATGCCGGGAGCAGACAAGCCCGTCAGGGCGCGTCAGCGGGTGTTGGCGG
GTGTCGGGGCGCAGCCATGACCCAGTCACGTAGCGATAGCGGAGTGTATACTGGCTTAACTATGCGGCAT
CAGAGCAGATTGTACTGAGAGTGCACCATATGCGGTGTGAAATACCGCACAGATGCGTAAGAAGAAAATA
CCGCATCAGGCGCTCTTCCGCTTCCTCGCTCACTGACTCGCTGCGCTCGGTCGTTCGGCTGCGGCGAGCG
GTATCAGCTCACTCAAAGGCGGTAATACGGTTATCCACAGAATCAGGGGATAACGCAGGAAAGAACATGT
GAGCAAAAGGCCAGCAAAAGGCCAGGAACCGTAAAAAGGCCGCGTTGCTGGCGTTTTTCCATAGGCTCCG
CCCCCCTGACGAGCATCACAAAAATCGACGCTCAAGTCAGAGGTGGCGAAACCCGACAGGACTATAAAGA
TACCAGGGTTTCCCCCTGGAAGCTCCCTCGTGCGCTCTCCTGTTCCGACCCTGCCGCTTACCGGATACCT
GTCCGCCTTTCTCCCTTCGGGAAGCGTGGCGCTTTCTCATAGCTCACGCTGTAGGTATCTCAGTTCGGTG
TAGGTCGTTCGCTCCAAGCTGGGCTGTGTGCACGAACCCCCCGTTCAGCCCGACCGCTGCGCCTTATCCG
GTAACTATCGTCTTGAGTCCAACCCGGTAAGACACGACTTATCGCCACTGGCAGCAGCCACTGGTAACAG
GATTAGCAGAGCGAGGTATGTAGGCGGTGCTACAGAGTTCTTGAAGTGGTGGCCTAACTACGGCTACACT
AGAAGGACAGTATTTGGTATCTGCGCTCTGCTGAAGCCAGTTACCTTCGGAAAAAGAGTTGGTAGCTCTT
GATCCGGCAAACAAACCACCGCTGGTAGCGGTGGTTTTTTTGTTTGCAAGCAGCAGATTACGCGCAGAAA
AAAAGGATCTCAAGAAGATCCTTTGATCTTTTCTACGGGGTCTGACGCTCAGTGGAACGAAAACTCACGT
TAAGGGATTTTGGTCATGAGATTATCAAAAAGGATCTTCACCTAGATCCTTTTAAATTAAAAATGAAGTT
TTAAATCAATCTAAAGTATATATGAGTAAACTTGGTCTGACAGTTACCAATGCTTAATCAGTGAGGCACC
TATCTCAGCGATCTGTCTATTTCGTTCATCCATAGTTGCCTGACTCCCCGTCGTGTAGATAACTACGATA
CGGGAGGGCTTACCATCTGGCCCCAGTGCTGCAATGATACCGCGAGACCCACGCTCACCGGCTCCAGATT
TATCAGCAATAAACCAGCCAGCCGGAAGGGCCGAGCGCAGAAGTGGTCCTGCAACTTTATCCGCCTCCAT
CCAGTCTATTAATTGTTGCCGGGAAGCTAGAGTAAGTAGTTCGCCAGTTAATAGTTTGCGCAACGTTGTT
GCCATTGCTGCAGGCATCGTGGTGTCACGCTCGTCGTTTGGTATGGCTTCATTCAGCTCCGGTTCCCAAC
GATCAAGGCGAGTTACATGATCCCCCATGTTGTGCAAAAAAGCGGTTAGCTCCTTCGGTCCTCCGATCGT
TGTCAGAAGTAAGTTGGCCGCAGTGTTATCACTCATGGTTATGGCAGCACTGCATAATTCTCTTACTGTC
ATGCCATCCGTAAGATGCTTTTCTGTGACTGGTGAGTACTCAACCAAGTCATTCTGAGAATAGTGTATGC
GGCGACCGAGTTGCTCTTGCCCGGCGTCAACACGGGATAATACCGCGCCACATAGCAGAACTTTAAAAGT
GCTCATCATTGGAAAACGTTCTTCGGGGCGAAAACTCTCAAGGATCTTACCGCTGTTGAGATCCAGTTCG
ATGTAACCCACTCGTGCACCCAACTGATCTTCAGCATCTTTTACTTTCACCAGCGTTTCTGGGTGAGCAA
AAACAGGAAGGCAAAATGCCGCAAAAAAGGGAATAAGGGCGACACGGAAATGTTGAATACTCATACTCTT
CCTTTTTCAATATTATTGAAGCATTTATCAGGGTTATTGTCTCATGAGCGGATACATATTTGAATGTATT
TAGAAAAATAAACAAATAGGGGTTCCGCGCACATTTCCCCGAAAAGTGCCACCTGACGTCTAAGAAACCA
TTATTATCATGACATTAACCTATAAAAATAGGCGTATCACGAGGCCCTTTCGTCTTCAAGAATTCCCGAC
ACCATCGAATGGTGCAAAACCTTTCGCGGTATGGCATGATAGCGCCCGGAAGAGAGTCAATTCAGGGTGG
TGAATGTGAAACCAGTAACGTTATACGATGTCGCAGAGTATGCCGGTGTCTCTTATCAGACCGTTTCCCG
CGTGGTGAACCAGGCCAGCCACGTTTCTGCGAAAACGCGGGAAAAAGTGGAAGCGGCGATGGCGGAGCTG
AATTACATTCCCAACCGCGTGGCACAACAACTGGCGGGCAAACAGTCGTTGCTGATTGGCGTTGCCACCT
CCAGTCTGGCCCTGCACGCGCCGTCGCAAATTGTCGCGGCGATTAAATCTCGCGCCGATCAACTGGGTGC
CAGCGTGGTGGTGTCGATGGTAGAACGAAGCGGCGTCGAAGCCTGTAAAGCGGCGGTGCACAATCTTCTC
GCGCAACGCGTCAGTGGGCTGATCATTAACTATCCGCTGGATGACCAGGATGCCATTGCTGTGGAAGCTG
CCTGCACTAATGTTCCGGCGTTATTTCTTGATGTCTCTGACCAGACACCCATCAACAGTATTATTTTCTC
CCATGAAGACGGTACGCGACTGGGCGTGGAGCATCTGGTCGCATTGGGTCACCAGCAAATCGCGCTGTTA
GCGGGCCCATTAAGTTCTGTCTCGGCGCGTCTGCGTCTGGCTGGCTGGCATAAATATCTCACTCGCAATC
AAATTCAGCCGATAGCGGAACGGGAAGGCGACTGGAGTGCCATGTCCGGTTTTCAACAAACCATGCAAAT
GCTGAATGAGGGCATCGTTCCCACTGCGATGCTGGTTGCCAACGATCAGATGGCGCTGGGCGCAATGCGC
GCCATTACCGAGTCCGGGCTGCGCGTTGGTGCGGATATCTCGGTAGTGGGATACGACGATACCGAAGACA
GCTCATGTTATATCCCGCCGTTAACCACCATCAAACAGGATTTTCGCCTGCTGGGGCAAACCAGCGTGGA
CCGCTTGCTGCAACTCTCTCAGGGCCAGGCGGTGAAGGGCAATCAGCTGTTGCCCGTCTCACTGGTGAAA
AGAAAAACCACCCTGGCGCCCAATACGCAAACCGCCTCTCCCCGCGCGTTGGCCGATTCATTAATGCAGC
TGGCACGACAGGTTTCCCGACTGGAAAGCGGGCAGTGAGCGCAACGCAATTAATGTAAGTTAGCTCACTC
ATTAGGCACAATTCTCATGTTTGACAGCTTATCATCGACTGCACGGTGCACCAATGCTTCTGGCGTCAGG
CAGCCATCGGAAGCTGTGGTATGGCTGTGCAGGTCGTAAATCACTGCATAATTCGTGTCGCTCAAGGCGC
ACTCCCGTTCTGGATAATGTTTTTTGCGCCGACATCATAACGGTTCTGGCAAATATTCTGAAATGAGCTG
Features (pLannotate 1.2.2; 21 found; start..end, strand, type, name):
      1..29      +  promoter       tac promoter: strong E. coli promoter; hybrid between the trp and lac UV5 promoters
     37..53      +  protein_bind   lac operator: The lac repressor binds to the lac operator to inhibit transcription in E. coli. This inhibition can be relieved by adding lactose or isopropyl-β-D-thiogalactopyranoside (IPTG). lac repressor encoded by lacI
    138..155     +  CDS            6xHis: 6xHis affinity tag
    171..824     +  CDS            GST26_SCHJA: Experimental evidence at protein level: Swiss-Prot protein existence level 1. GST isoenzymes appear to play a central role in the parasite detoxification system. Other functions are also suspected including a role in increasing the solubility of haematin in the parasite gut. From Schistosoma japonicum (Blood fluke).
    897..1469    +  CDS            CAPN2 (fragment): CAN2_RABIT - Experimental evidence at protein level: Swiss-Prot protein existence level 1. Calcium-regulated non-lysosomal thiol-protease which catalyzes limited proteolysis of substrates involved in cytoskeletal remodeling and signal transduction. Proteolytically cleaves MYOC at 'Arg-226'. Proteolytically cleaves CPEB3 following neuronal stimulation which abolishes CPEB3 translational repressor activity, leading to translation of CPEB3 target mRNAs. From Oryctolagus cuniculus (Rabbit).
   1485..1532    +  terminator     fd terminator (sequence withheld): central terminator from bacteriophage fd (Otsuka and Kunisawa, 1982)
   1537..1749    +  CDS            M13 gene III (fragment) (sequence partly withheld): pIII; III; minor coat protein
   1764..2234    +  CDS            M13 gene III (fragment) (sequence partly withheld): pIII; III; minor coat protein
   2256..2326    +  CDS            TcR (fragment): tetracycline efflux protein; tet; confers resistance to tetracycline
   2568..2948    -  CDS            YPB1_ECOLX: Protein predicted: Swiss-Prot protein existence level 4. From Escherichia coli.
   2965..3116    +  CDS            rop (fragment): Rop protein, which maintains plasmids at low copy number; rop
   3152..3580    -  rep_origin     f1 ori (sequence partly withheld): f1 bacteriophage origin of replication; arrow indicates direction of (+) strand synthesis
   3589..3628    +  CDS            rop (fragment): Rop protein, which maintains plasmids at low copy number; rop
   3730..3870    +  misc_feature   bom: basis of mobility region from pBR322
   4056..4643    -  rep_origin     ori: high-copy-number ColE1/pMB1/pBR322/pUC origin of replication
   4814..5674    -  CDS            AmpR: β-lactamase; bla; confers resistance to ampicillin, carbenicillin, and related antibiotics
   5675..5779    -  promoter       AmpR promoter: bla
   5888..5965    +  promoter       lacIq promoter: lacI (mutant); In the lacIq allele, a single base change in the promoter boosts expression of the lacI gene about 10-fold.
   5966..7048    +  CDS            lacI: lac repressor; lacI; The lac repressor binds to the lac operator to inhibit transcription in E. coli. This inhibition can be relieved by adding lactose or isopropyl-β-D-thiogalactopyranoside (IPTG).
   7061..7082    +  protein_bind   CAP binding site: CAP binding activates transcription in the presence of cAMP. E. coli catabolite activator protein
   7101..7118    +  promoter       tet promoter (fragment): E. coli promoter for tetracycline efflux protein gene
