[The description below was written by a language model from this plasmid's Addgene catalogue record and pLannotate feature annotations shown in this document.]
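Description:
pHH0103_CAPN2_EF-hand is a bacterial expression plasmid of about 7.3 kb, built on the pHH0103 backbone, for producing and purifying the EF-hand domain of human calpain-2 (CAPN2) in E. coli. It replicates from a ColE1/pMB1-type origin with an adjacent pBR322 bom region. It is catalogued as low copy, although the rop gene appears only as two fragments interrupted by an f1 phage origin. Selection is by ampicillin through the β-lactamase gene and its native promoter.

The expression cassette is driven by the hybrid tac promoter followed by a lac operator. A plasmid-borne lacI gene under the enhanced lacIq promoter supplies repressor, so transcription is held off until induction with IPTG. The reading frame begins with a 6xHis tag, continues into Schistosoma japonicum glutathione S-transferase, and then into the CAPN2 fragment of roughly 570 bp, which the record says was inserted between SfiI and NotI sites. The automated annotation matched this fragment to the rabbit calpain-2 orthologue, but the catalogue entry gives the species as human, and the match most likely reflects sequence conservation. The resulting His-GST fusion allows capture on either nickel or glutathione resins.

Downstream of the insert lie an fd phage terminator and two fragments of M13 gene III, along with partial tetracycline-resistance and tet promoter sequences. These, together with the f1 origin, look like remnants of a phagemid display ancestor rather than functional parts of this construct, though the record does not state this. The plasmid belongs to a collection of purified peptide-recognition domains used in a large-scale survey of high-affinity peptide ligands.
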