Addgene plasmid #109858: pHH0103_CAPN2_EF-hand
Purpose: Protein expression and purification of CAPN2_EF-hand
Depositing lab: Sachdev Sidhu. Depositing organization: University of Toronto. Publication: Large-scale survey and database of high affinity ligands for peptide recognition modules. Teyra J, Kelil A, Jain S, Helmy M, Jajodia R, Hooda Y, Gu J, D'Cruz AA, Nicholson SE, Min J, Sudol M, Kim PM, Bader GD, Sidhu SS. Mol Syst Biol. 2020 Dec;16(12):e9310. doi: 10.15252/msb.20199310. PubMed 33438817.
Backbone
  Vector backbone: pHH0103
  Vector type: Bacterial Expression
Growth in bacteria
  Bacterial resistance: Ampicillin, 100 μg/mL
  Growth temperature: 37°C
  Growth strain: DH5alpha
  Copy number: Low Copy
Gene/Insert
  Gene/Insert name: CAPN2_EF-hand
  Species: H. sapiens (human)
  Entrez Gene: CAPN2 (a.k.a. CANP2, CANPL2, CANPml, mCANP)
  Cloning method: Restriction Enzyme; 5′ cloning site Sfi1 (unknown if destroyed); 3′ cloning site Not1 (unknown if destroyed)
Terms and licenses: Academic/Nonprofit Terms; Industry Terms: Not Available to Industry
How to cite: pHH0103_CAPN2_EF-hand was a gift from Sachdev Sidhu (Addgene plasmid # 109858 ; http://n2t.net/addgene:109858 ; RRID:Addgene_109858)
