>Addgene plasmid #109858 | pHH0103_CAPN2_EF-hand | depositor partial sequence | sequence record 206810 | pHH0103_CAPN2_EF-hand sequence 585 bps
GGCCCAGCCGGCCGATGACGAAATTGAAGCAAACCTGGAAGAATTTGATATTTCCGAAGATGACATCGAT
GACGGCTTTCGTCGCCTGTTCGCGCAGCTGGCCGGTGAAGATGCGGAAATTAGCGCCTTTGAACTGCAGA
CCATCCTGCGTCGCGTTCTGGCCAAGCGTCAAGATATTAAAAGTGACGGCTTCTCCATTGAAACGTGCAA
AATCATGGTCGATATGCTGGATAGCGACGGCTCTGGCAAGCTGGGTCTGAAAGAATTCTATATTCTGTGG
ACCAAGATCCAGAAGTACCAAAAGATCTACCGTGAAATCGATGTGGACCGCTCAGGCACGATGAATTCGT
ACGAAATGCGTAAGGCACTGGAAGAAGCTGGTTTTAAAATGCCGTGCCAGCTGCATCAAGTGATTGTTGC
ACGCTTCGCTGATGACCAGCTGATTATCGATTTTGACAACTTCGTCCGTTGTCTGGTGCGCCTGGAAACC
CTGTTTAAGATCTTCAAACAACTGGATCCGGAAAATACCGGCACGATTGAACTGGATCTGATCAGCTGGC
TGTGTTTTTCTGTTCTGGCGGCCGC
